>Addgene plasmid #220195 | pMRS-AraC-dCas9 | addgene full sequence | sequence record 446712 | Addgene NGS Result
AGAGCGCTTTTGAAGCTAATTCGATCATGCATGAGCGACGTCTTAATTAATTATGACAACTTGACGGCTA
CATCATTCACTTTTTCTTCACAACCGGCACGGAACTCGCTCGGGCTGGCCCCGGTGCATTTTTTAAATAC
CCGCGAGAAATAGAGTTGATCGTCAAAACCAACATTGCGACCGACGGTGGCGATAGGCATCCGGGTGGTG
CTCAAAAGCAGCTTCGCCTGGCTGATACGTTGGTCCTCGCGCCAGCTTAAGACGCTAATCCCTAACTGCT
GGCGGAAAAGATGTGACAGACGCGACGGCGACAAGCAAACATGCTGTGCGACGCTGGCGATATCAAAATT
GCTGTCTGCCAGGTGATCGCTGATGTACTGACAAGCCTCGCGTACCCGATTATCCATCGGTGGATGGAGC
GACTCGTTAATCGCTTCCATGCGCCGCAGTAACAATTGCTCAAGCAGATTTATCGCCAGCAGCTCCGAAT
AGCGCCCTTCCCCTTGCCCGGCGTTAATGATTTGCCCAAACAGGTCGCTGAAATGCGGCTGGTGCGCTTC
ATCCGGGCGAAAGAACCCCGTATTGGCAAATATTGACGGCCAGTTAAGCCATTCATGCCAGTAGGCGCGC
GGACGAAAGTAAACCCACTGGTGATACCATTCGCGAGCCTCCGGATGACGACCGTAGTGATGAATCTCTC
CTGGCGGGAACAGCAAAATATCACCCGGTCGGCAAACAAATTCTCGTCCCTGATTTTTCACCACCCCCTG
ACCGCGAATGGTGAGATTGAGAATATAACCTTTCATTCCCAGCGGTCGGTCGATAAAAAAATCGAGATAA
CCGTTGGCCTCAATCGGCGTTAAACCCGCCACCAGATGGGCATTAAACGAGTATCCCGGCAGCAGGGGAT
CATTTTGCGCTTCAGCCATACTTTTCATACTCCCGCCATTCAGAGAAGAAACCAATTGTCCATATTGCAT
CAGACATTGCCGTCACTGCGTCTTTTACTGGCTCTTCTCGCTAACCAAACCGGTAACCCCGCTTATTAAA
AGCATTCTGTAACAAAGCGGGACCAAAGCCATGACAAAAACGCGTAACAAAAGTGTCTATAATCACGGCA
GAAAAGTCCACATTGATTATTTGCACGGCGTCACACTTTGCTATGCCATAGCATTTTTATCCATAAGATT
AGCGGATCCTACCTGACGCTTTTTATCGCAACTCTCTACTGTTTCTCCATACCCCCTAGGGCCCAAGTTC
ACTTAAAAAGGAGATCAACAATGAAAGCAATTTTCGTACTGAAACATCTTAATCATGCTAAGGAGGTACC
GCTAGCGGTTATAGAAGGAGATATACATATGGATAAAAAGTACAGCATCGGGCTCGCGATCGGGACCAAC
TCCGTGGGGTGGGCCGTCATCACGGACGAGTATAAGGTCCCGTCGAAGAAATTCAAGGTCCTCGGGAACA
CGGATCGGCATAGCATCAAAAAAGACCTGATCGGGGCCCTCCTGTTCGACTCCGGCGAGACCGCGGAGGC
GACGCGCCTCAAGCGCACGGCCCGGCGCCGCTATACGCGGCGCAAAAATCGGATCTGCTATCTCCAAGAG
ATCTTCAGCAATGAGATGGCGAAAGTGGATGACTCCTTCTTCCACCGGCTCGAAGAGTCGTTCCTGGTCG
AGGAAGATAAAAAGCATGAGAGCCATCCGATCTTCGGGAATATCGTGGACGAGGTGGCCTACCATGAGAA
ATACCCGACCATCTATCATCTGCGGAAGAAACTGGTGGACTCCACCGACAAGGCGGACCTCCGCCTGATC
TATCTCGCGCTGGCCCATATGATCAAGTTCCGCGGGCACTTCCTGATCGAGGGGGATCTCAACCCCGATA
ACTCGGATGTGGACAAACTGTTCATCCAACTCGTCCAGACCTATAATCAACTGTTCGAAGAGAATCCGAT
CAATGCCAGCGGCGTCGATGCCAAGGCGATCCTCTCGGCCCGGCTCTCCAAGTCGCGGCGGCTCGAAAAT
CTGATCGCCCAACTCCCCGGCGAGAAGAAGAATGGCCTGTTCGGGAACCTCATCGCCCTCTCCCTGGGGC
TGACCCCCAATTTCAAAAGCAACTTCGACCTGGCCGAAGATGCGAAACTCCAGCTGTCCAAGGATACCTA
CGACGACGATCTGGACAACCTCCTGGCGCAAATCGGGGATCAGTATGCCGATCTCTTCCTGGCGGCCAAA
AATCTCTCCGATGCGATCCTCCTGTCGGATATCCTGCGGGTGAATACCGAGATCACCAAAGCCCCCCTGA
GCGCCTCGATGATCAAACGCTACGACGAGCATCATCAAGACCTGACCCTCCTGAAGGCCCTCGTGCGCCA
GCAGCTGCCGGAGAAATATAAAGAAATCTTCTTCGATCAGTCCAAAAATGGGTATGCGGGGTACATCGAC
GGCGGGGCCTCGCAGGAAGAGTTCTATAAGTTCATCAAACCGATCCTGGAAAAAATGGATGGGACCGAAG
AGCTCCTGGTGAAACTCAACCGCGAAGACCTCCTGCGGAAACAGCGCACGTTCGACAACGGCTCCATCCC
CCATCAAATCCACCTCGGGGAGCTCCATGCGATCCTCCGCCGGCAGGAAGATTTCTACCCCTTCCTCAAA
GATAACCGGGAAAAAATCGAGAAAATCCTCACCTTCCGGATCCCCTACTACGTCGGCCCGCTGGCGCGGG
GGAACTCCCGGTTCGCGTGGATGACGCGCAAGTCGGAGGAGACGATCACCCCCTGGAATTTCGAAGAGGT
GGTGGATAAGGGCGCCTCGGCGCAAAGCTTCATCGAACGGATGACGAATTTCGACAAAAACCTCCCGAAT
GAGAAAGTCCTGCCCAAGCATTCGCTGCTCTACGAATATTTCACCGTGTACAATGAACTGACGAAAGTCA
AGTATGTCACCGAGGGCATGCGCAAACCCGCCTTCCTGTCGGGGGAACAGAAAAAGGCGATCGTGGATCT
GCTGTTCAAAACCAATCGCAAGGTCACGGTGAAGCAGCTCAAAGAAGACTATTTCAAAAAAATCGAGTGC
TTCGATTCCGTGGAGATCTCCGGCGTGGAAGATCGGTTCAACGCGTCGCTGGGGACCTATCATGATCTGC
TGAAAATCATCAAAGATAAGGACTTCCTGGACAACGAAGAAAATGAAGACATCCTGGAGGACATCGTCCT
CACGCTGACGCTGTTCGAGGATCGCGAGATGATCGAAGAGCGACTGAAGACGTATGCCCATCTCTTCGAC
GATAAAGTGATGAAACAACTCAAACGCCGGCGGTACACGGGCTGGGGGCGCCTGTCCCGCAAGCTGATCA
ACGGGATCCGGGACAAACAAAGTGGGAAAACGATCCTCGACTTCCTCAAGTCGGATGGCTTCGCGAACCG
GAACTTCATGCAACTCATCCATGACGACAGCCTCACCTTCAAGGAAGATATCCAAAAAGCCCAAGTCTCC
GGCCAGGGCGACTCCCTGCACGAACATATCGCGAACCTGGCGGGCTCGCCCGCCATCAAGAAAGGCATCC
TCCAGACGGTCAAAGTGGTCGACGAACTGGTGAAAGTGATGGGGCGGCATAAACCCGAGAATATCGTCAT
CGAAATGGCCCGCGAGAACCAAACCACGCAGAAAGGCCAGAAAAATAGCCGGGAGCGCATGAAGCGCATC
GAGGAAGGCATCAAGGAGCTGGGCAGCCAGATCCTCAAGGAGCATCCGGTCGAAAACACCCAACTCCAAA
ATGAGAAGCTGTATCTCTACTATCTGCAAAATGGGCGCGATATGTACGTCGATCAGGAGCTCGATATCAA
CCGCCTCTCCGACTACGATGTGGATGCGATCGTCCCCCAGTCCTTCCTGAAAGATGACAGCATCGATAAC
AAGGTGCTCACCCGGTCGGACAAAAATCGCGGGAAGTCCGATAATGTCCCGTCCGAAGAAGTGGTGAAAA
AGATGAAGAACTACTGGCGGCAACTCCTCAACGCGAAGCTGATCACCCAGCGCAAATTCGATAACCTCAC
CAAGGCCGAGCGGGGCGGGCTCTCGGAGCTCGATAAGGCCGGCTTCATCAAGCGCCAGCTGGTCGAGACG
CGCCAAATCACGAAGCACGTGGCGCAAATCCTCGATAGCCGGATGAATACCAAGTATGACGAGAATGATA
AACTCATCCGGGAAGTGAAAGTGATCACGCTGAAAAGCAAACTCGTGTCCGACTTCCGGAAGGATTTCCA
ATTCTATAAAGTGCGCGAAATCAACAACTATCATCACGCGCATGACGCGTACCTCAATGCCGTCGTGGGC
ACGGCCCTCATCAAGAAGTACCCGAAGCTGGAAAGCGAATTCGTCTACGGCGATTACAAAGTGTACGATG
TGCGCAAAATGATCGCGAAATCGGAACAAGAAATCGGCAAGGCGACCGCGAAGTACTTCTTCTATTCGAA
TATCATGAATTTCTTCAAAACCGAAATCACCCTCGCGAACGGCGAAATCCGCAAACGCCCGCTCATCGAG
ACGAACGGGGAGACCGGGGAAATCGTGTGGGACAAGGGGCGCGACTTCGCCACCGTGCGGAAAGTCCTGT
CCATGCCGCAAGTGAATATCGTGAAAAAAACCGAAGTGCAAACCGGCGGCTTCTCGAAGGAAAGCATCCT
CCCCAAACGCAACAGCGATAAACTGATCGCCCGGAAGAAGGACTGGGACCCCAAAAAATATGGGGGCTTC
GACTCGCCGACCGTGGCGTACTCGGTCCTCGTGGTGGCGAAGGTCGAAAAAGGGAAAAGCAAAAAACTGA
AAAGCGTCAAGGAACTGCTCGGCATCACGATCATGGAGCGCTCCTCCTTCGAAAAAAACCCGATCGATTT
CCTGGAGGCGAAAGGCTACAAGGAGGTCAAAAAGGACCTGATCATCAAGCTCCCCAAATATAGCCTGTTC
GAACTGGAAAATGGCCGCAAGCGGATGCTGGCCTCCGCGGGCGAGCTGCAAAAGGGGAACGAACTCGCGC
TCCCGAGCAAATACGTCAACTTCCTCTATCTCGCGTCGCATTATGAAAAGCTGAAGGGGAGCCCCGAATA
TAATGAACAAAAACAGCTGTTCGTGGAACAACATAAACACTATCTCGATGAGATCATCGAGCAAATCTCG
GAGTTCTCCAAACGGGTCATCCTCGCGGACGCCAATCTCGATAAGGTGCTGTCGGCGTACAATAAACATC
GCGATAAGCCGATCCGCGAGCAAGCCGAGAACATCATCCACCTCTTCACGCTGACGAATCTGGGCGCGCC
GGCCGCCTTCAAGTACTTCGACACGACGATCGATCGGAAGCGGTACACCTCGACGAAAGAAGTGCTCGAC
GCCACGCTGATCCACCAATCCATCACGGGTCTGTATGAAACCCGCATCGACCTCTCGCAACTCGGCGGGG
ACTAACTCGAGTAAGGATCTCCAGGCATCAAATAAAACGAAAGGCTCAGTCGAAAGACTGGGCCTTTCGT
TTTATCTGTTGTTTGTCGGTGAACGCTCTCGGGATCCACTAGTTCTAGAGCGGCCGCGTCGTGACTGGGA
AAACCCTGGCGACTAGTCTTGGACTCCTGTTGATAGATCCAGTAATGACCTCAGAACTCCATCTGGATTT
GTTCAGAACGCTCGGTTGCCGCCGGGCGTTTTTTATTGGTGAGAATCCAGCCACGCCCCTCTTTAATACG
ACGGGCAATTTGCACTTCAGAAAATGAAGAGTTTGCTTTAGCCATAACAAAAGTCCAGTATGCTTTTTCA
CAGCATAACTGGACTGATTTCAGTTTACAACTATTCTGTCTAGTTTAAGACTTTATTGTCATAGTTTAGA
TCTATTTTGTTCAGTTTAAGACTTTATTGTCCGCCCACAATTTAAATTTGTGTCTCAAAATCTCTGATGT
TACATTGCACAAGATAAAAATATATCATCATGAACAATAAAACTGTCTGCTTACATAAACAGTAATACAA
GGGGTGTTATGAGCCATATTCAGCGTGAAACGAGCTGTAGCCGTCCGCGTCTGAACAGCAACATGGATGC
GGATCTGTATGGCTATAAATGGGCGCGTGATAACGTGGGTCAGAGCGGCGCGACCATTTATCGTCTGTAT
GGCAAACCGGATGCGCCGGAACTGTTTCTGAAACATGGCAAAGGCAGCGTGGCGAACGATGTGACCGATG
AAATGGTGCGTCTGAACTGGCTGACCGAATTTATGCCGCTGCCGACCATTAAACATTTTATTCGCACCCC
GGATGATGCGTGGCTGCTGACCACCGCGATTCCGGGCAAAACCGCGTTTCAGGTGCTGGAAGAATATCCG
GATAGCGGCGAAAACATTGTGGATGCGCTGGCCGTGTTTCTGCGTCGTCTGCATAGCATTCCGGTGTGCA
ACTGCCCGTTTAACAGCGATCGTGTGTTTCGTCTGGCCCAGGCGCAGAGCCGTATGAACAACGGCCTGGT
GGATGCGAGCGATTTTGATGATGAACGTAACGGCTGGCCGGTGGAACAGGTGTGGAAAGAAATGCATAAA
CTGCTGCCGTTTAGCCCGGATAGCGTGGTGACCCACGGCGATTTTAGCCTGGATAACCTGATTTTCGATG
AAGGCAAACTGATTGGCTGCATTGATGTGGGCCGTGTGGGCATTGCGGATCGTTATCAGGATCTGGCCAT
TCTGTGGAACTGCCTGGGCGAATTTAGCCCGAGCCTGCAAAAACGTCTGTTTCAGAAATATGGCATTGAT
AATCCGGATATGAACAAACTGCAATTTCATCTGATGCTGGATGAATTTTTCTAATAATTAATTGGACCGC
GGTCCGCGCGTTGTCCTTTTCCGCTGCATAACCCTGCTTCGGGGTCATTATAGCGATTTTTTCGGTATAT
CCATCCTTTTTCGCACGATATACAGGATTTTGCCAAAGGGTTCGTGTAGACTTTCCTTGGTGTATCCAAC
GGCGTCAGCCGGGCAGGATAGGTGAAGTAGGCCCACCCGCGAGCGGGTGTTCCTTCTTCACTGTCCCTTA
TTCGCACCTGGCGGTGCTCAACGGGAATCCTGCTCTGCGAGGCTGGCCGTAGGCCGGCCGGCGCGCCCCA
TGTCAGCCGTTAAGTGTTCCTGTGTCACTCAAAATTGCTTTGAGAGGCTCTAAGGGCTTCTCAGTGCGTT
ACATCCCTGGCTTGTTGTCCACAACCGTTAAACCTTAAAGGCTTTAAAAGCCTTATATATTCTTTTTTTT
CTTATAAAACTTAAAACCTTAGAGGCTATTTAAGTTGCTGATTTATATTAATTTTATTGTTCAAACATGA
GAGCTTAGTACGTGAAACATGAGAGCTTAGTACGTTAGCCATGAGAGCTTAGTACGTTAGCCATGAGGGT
TTAGTTCGTTAAACATGAGAGCTTAGTACGTTAAACATGAGAGCTTAGTACGTGAAACATGAGAGCTTAG
TACGTACTATCAACAGGTTGAACTGCTGATCTTCAGATCGGCGCGCCTGTGGGCGGACAAAATAGTTGGG
AACTGGGAGGGGTGGAAATGGAGTTTTTAAGGATTATTTAGGGAAGAGTGACAAAATAGATGGGAACTGG
GTGTAGCGTCGTAAGCTAATACGAAAATTAAAAATGACAAAATAGTTTGGAACTAGATTTCACTTATCTG
GTTTCTAGGGCGGCGGATTTGTCCTACTCAGGAGAGCGTTCACCGACAAACAACAGATAAAACGAAAGGC
CCAGTCTTTCGACTGAGCCTTTCGTTTTATTTGATGCCGACGTCCGGACGATCGAATTGGGGATCTTGAA
GTACCTATTCCGAAGTTCCTATTCTCTAGAAAGTATAGGAACTTCAGAGCGCTTTTGAAGCTGATGTGCT
TAAAAACTTACTCAATGGAATTCTAGATCGAATTGGCCGCGGCGTTGTGACAATTTACCGAACAACTCCG
CGGCCGGGAAGCCGATCTCGGCTTGAACGAATTGTTAGGTGGCGGTACTTGGGTCGATATCAAAGTGCAT
CACTTCTTCCCGTATGCCCAACTTTGTATAGAGAGCCACTGCGGGATCGTCACCGTAATCTGCTTGCACG
TAGATCACATAAGCACCAAGCGCGTTGGCCTCATGCTTGAGGAGATTGATGAGCGCGGTGGCAATGCCCT
GCCTCCGGTGCTCGCCGGAGACTGCGAGATCATAGATATAGATCTCACTACGCGGCTGCTCAAACTTGGG
CAGAACGTAAGCCGCGAGAGCGCCAACAACCGCTTCTTGGTCGAAGGCAGCAAGCGCGATGAATGTCTTA
CTACGGAGCAAGTTCCCGAGGTAATCGGAGTCCGGCTGATGTTGGGAGTAGGTGGCTACGTCTCCGAACT
CACGACCGAAAAGATCAAGAGCAGCCCGCATGGATTTGACTTGGTCAGGGCCGAGCCTACATGTGCGAAT
GATGCCCATACTTGAGCCACCTAACTTTGTTTTAGGGCGACTGCCCTGCTGCGTAACATCGTTGCTGCTC
CATAACATCAAACATCGACCCACGGCGTAACGCGCTTGCTGCTTGGATGCCCGAGGCATAGACTGTACAA
AAAAACAGTCATAACAAGCCATGAAAACCGCCACTGCGCCGTTACCACCGCTGCGTTCGGTCAAGGTTCT
GGACCAGTTGCGTGAGCGCATACGCTACTTGCATTACAGTTTACGAACCGAACAGGCTTATGTCAATCCG
ATCCATTGCTGTTGACAAAGGGAATCAGGGGATCTTGAAGTTCCTATTCCGAAGTTCCTATTCTCTAGAA
AGTATAGGAACTTC
Features (pLannotate 1.2.2; 17 found; start..end, strand, type, name):
     51..929     -  CDS            araC: L-arabinose regulatory protein; araC
    956..1240    +  promoter       araBAD promoter: araBAD; promoter of the L-arabinose operon of E. coli; the araC regulatory gene is transcribed in the opposite direction (Guzman et al., 1995)
   1359..5462    +  CDS            cas9: CAS9_STRP1 - Also known as csn1 From Streptococcus pyogenes serotype M1.
   5489..5560    +  terminator     rrnB T1 terminator: transcription terminator T1 from the E. coli rrnB gene
   5561..5587    -  misc_feature   MCS (fragment): pBluescript multiple cloning site
   5587..5611    +  CDS            lacZα (fragment): LacZα fragment of β-galactosidase; lacZ fragment
   5622..5716    +  terminator     lambda t0 terminator: transcription terminator from phage lambda
   5720..5919    +  mobile_element Tn7R (fragment): mini-Tn7 element (right end of the Tn7 transposon) Tn7
   6029..6841    +  CDS            aphA1: KKA1_ECOLX - Also known as nptI. Protein inferred from homology: Swiss-Prot protein existence level 3. Resistance to kanamycin and structurally-related aminoglycosides, including amikacin. From Escherichia coli.
   7011..7119    +  oriT           oriT: incP origin of transfer
   7141..7529    -  rep_origin     R6K γ ori: γ replication origin from E. coli plasmid R6K; requires the R6K initiator protein pi for replication
   7538..7703    +  mobile_element Tn7L: mini-Tn7 element (left end of the Tn7 transposon) Tn7
   7717..7803    -  terminator     rrnB T1 terminator: Escherichia coli rrnB; transcription terminator T1 from the E. coli rrnB gene
   7852..7885    +  protein_bind   FRT (minimal): supports FLP-mediated excision but not integration (Turan and Bode, 2011) FLP recombinase from the Saccharomyces cerevisiae 2μ plasmid
   8015..8548    -  CDS            GmR: gentamycin acetyltransferase; aacC1; confers resistance to gentamycin
   8718..8746    -  promoter       Pc promoter: intI1 (promoter lies within the coding sequence); class 1 integron promoter
   8787..8834    +  protein_bind   FRT: FLP-mediated recombination occurs in the 8-bp core sequence TCTAGAAA (Turan and Bode, 2011). FLP recombinase from the Saccharomyces cerevisiae 2μ plasmid
