[The description below was written by a language model from this plasmid's Addgene catalogue record and pLannotate feature annotations shown in this document.]
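Description:
pMRS-AraC-dCas9 is a mini-Tn7 delivery plasmid for arabinose-inducible expression of catalytically dead Cas9 in bacteria, built on the pMRS-dCas9 backbone as part of a CRISPR interference system optimized for Pseudomonas alloputida. It replicates from the R6K γ origin, which depends on the pi initiator protein and therefore requires a pir-expressing E. coli host. In recipients lacking pi it behaves as a suicide vector. An incP oriT allows it to be mobilized by conjugation. The plasmid is selected with kanamycin and gentamicin. The aphA1 kanamycin marker sits on the backbone with oriT and the origin, outside the transposon ends.

On the circular map, the region bounded by Tn7L and Tn7R is the transposable cargo. It holds a gentamicin acetyltransferase gene driven by the class 1 integron Pc promoter and flanked by FRT sites, so the marker can be excised by FLP recombinase after integration. It also holds the dCas9 expression cassette. In that cassette, araC is transcribed divergently from the araBAD promoter, which drives a roughly 4.1 kb Streptococcus pyogenes dCas9 coding sequence codon-optimized for Pseudomonas aeruginosa. The automated annotation labels this sequence simply as cas9. The rrnB T1 and lambda t0 terminators follow the gene, and another rrnB T1 copy lies next to Tn7L, insulating the cassette from read-through transcription.

No guide RNA cassette is annotated, so the sgRNA is presumably supplied from a separate construct, and Tn7 transposase functions must also be provided in trans, typically by a helper plasmid. The intended use is stable single-copy chromosomal insertion of the inducible dCas9 cassette for tunable gene knockdown. The associated study used this approach to investigate genes involved in rhizosphere microbiome assembly.
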