Addgene plasmid #220195: pMRS-AraC-dCas9
Purpose: mini-Tn7 dCas9 expression vector - AraC/pBAD promoter
Depositing lab: Larry Halverson. Depositing organization: Iowa State University. Publication: Optimized CRISPR Interference System for Investigating Pseudomonas alloputida Genes Involved in Rhizosphere Microbiome Assembly. Roghair Stroud MN, Vang DX, Halverson LJ. ACS Synth Biol. 2024 Aug 20. doi: 10.1021/acssynbio.4c00312. PubMed 39163848.
Backbone
  Vector backbone: pMRS-dCas9
  Vector type: Bacterial Expression, CRISPR
Growth in bacteria
  Bacterial resistance: Kanamycin and Gentamicin, 25 & 5 μg/mL
  Growth temperature: 37°C
  Growth strain: Pir1
  Copy number: High Copy
Gene/Insert
  Gene/Insert name: Pseudomonas aeruginosa-codon optimized Streptococcus pyogenes dCas9 (alt name: dCas9)
  Species: Synthetic
  Insert size (bp): 4107
  Mutation: Pseudomonas aeruginosa codon optimized
  Promoter: AraC/pBAD
  Cloning method: Restriction Enzyme; 5′ cloning site Unknown (unknown if destroyed)
Terms and licenses: Academic/Nonprofit Terms; Industry Terms: Not Available to Industry
How to cite: pMRS-AraC-dCas9 was a gift from Larry Halverson (Addgene plasmid # 220195 ; http://n2t.net/addgene:220195 ; RRID:Addgene_220195)
